Addgene plasmid #162856: pUCP20 PilBK197*
Purpose: Expression of PilB K197 Amber with a C-terminal histag
Depositing lab: Katrina Forest. Depositing organization: University of Wisconsin, Madison.
Backbone
  Vector backbone: pUCP20
  Backbone size w/o insert (bp): 3643
  Vector type: Bacterial Expression
Growth in bacteria
  Bacterial resistance: Ampicillin, 100 μg/mL
  Growth temperature: 37°C
  Growth strain: DH5alpha
  Copy number: High Copy
Gene/Insert
  Gene/Insert name: PilB
  Species: Pseudomonas aeruginosa
  Insert size (bp): 1728
  Mutation: K197Amber
  Tag / fusion protein: Histidine tag (H6x) (C terminal on insert)
  Cloning method: Gibson Cloning
Resource information
  A portion of this plasmid was derived from a plasmid made by: clone from pUCP20 PilB
Terms and licenses: Academic/Nonprofit Terms; Industry Terms: Not Available to Industry
Depositor comments: Amber mutation was inserted concomitant to replacing the original UAG stop codon with UAA from pUCP20 PilB
How to cite: pUCP20 PilBK197* was a gift from Katrina Forest (Addgene plasmid # 162856 ; http://n2t.net/addgene:162856 ; RRID:Addgene_162856)
