[The description below was written by a language model from this plasmid's Addgene catalogue record and pLannotate feature annotations shown in this document.]
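Description:
pUCP20 PilBK197* is a bacterial expression plasmid built on pUCP20, an Escherichia coli–Pseudomonas shuttle backbone. The feature table shows two replication systems: a high-copy ColE1/pUC-type origin for propagation in E. coli, and the broad-host-range pRO1600 oriV with its cognate Rep protein (annotated as a fragment), which supports maintenance in Pseudomonas aeruginosa. Selection is through the β-lactamase gene (AmpR) under its own promoter, conferring resistance to ampicillin, carbenicillin and related drugs. Short remnants of bom, rop and lacI are also annotated as backbone leftovers. Only a fragment of lacI is present, so the plasmid does not itself encode a functional lac repressor.

The payload is the P. aeruginosa pilB gene, placed downstream of the lac promoter and lac operator, with a CAP binding site just upstream across the circular junction. PilB is the ATPase motor that powers assembly and extension of the type IV pilus, which is involved in twitching motility, adhesion and biofilm development. In this version the codon for lysine 197 has been changed to an amber (UAG) stop codon, and the protein carries a C-terminal six-histidine tag. According to the depositor, the original UAG stop codon of the parent pUCP20 PilB clone was replaced with UAA at the same time, leaving the engineered codon as the only amber site in the reading frame. The insert was assembled by Gibson cloning.

The record does not state the application beyond expression of the amber variant. This design is typical of amber suppression experiments, in which a suppressor tRNA/synthetase pair supplied separately incorporates a noncanonical amino acid at the chosen position. The C-terminal tag would then mark only full-length, read-through protein.
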