Features (pLannotate 1.2.2; 12 found; start..end, strand, type, name):
      1..31      +  promoter       lac promoter: promoter for the E. coli lac operon
     39..55      +  protein_bind   lac operator: The lac repressor binds to the lac operator to inhibit transcription in E. coli. This inhibition can be relieved by adding lactose or isopropyl-β-D-thiogalactopyranoside (IPTG). lac repressor encoded by lacI
     75..1772    +  CDS            pilB: PILB_PSEAE - Experimental evidence at protein level: Swiss-Prot protein existence level 1. ATPase component of the type IV pilus (T4P) that plays a role in surface and host cell adhesion, colonization, biofilm maturation, virulence, and twitching, a form of surface-associated motility facilitated by cycles of extension, adhesion, and retraction of T4P fibers (PubMed:15659660, PubMed:28854278). Acts as a molecular motor to provide the energy that is required for biogenesis of the pilus and the extrusion of substrates generated in the cytoplasm (PubMed:8102361, PubMed:18174131). PilB ATPase acti
   1803..2632    -  CDS            pRO1600 Rep (fragment): replication protein for the broad-host-range plasmid pRO1600 from Pseudomonas aeruginosa&nbsp
   2646..2997    +  rep_origin     pRO1600 oriV: broad-host-range origin of replication from Pseudomonas aeruginosa plasmid pRO1600; requires the pRO1600 Rep protein for replication (West et al., 1994)
   3043..3091    -  misc_feature   bom (fragment): basis of mobility region from pBR322
   3193..3228    -  CDS            rop (fragment): Rop protein, which maintains plasmids at low copy number; rop
   3323..3427    +  promoter       AmpR promoter: bla
   3428..4288    +  CDS            AmpR: β-lactamase; bla; confers resistance to ampicillin, carbenicillin, and related antibiotics
   4459..5047    +  rep_origin     ori: high-copy-number ColE1/pMB1/pBR322/pUC origin of replication
   5230..5322    +  CDS            lacI (fragment): lac repressor; lacI; The lac repressor binds to the lac operator to inhibit transcription in E. coli. This inhibition can be relieved by adding lactose or isopropyl-β-D-thiogalactopyranoside (IPTG).
   5335..5356    +  protein_bind   CAP binding site: CAP binding activates transcription in the presence of cAMP. E. coli catabolite activator protein
>Addgene plasmid #162856 | pUCP20 PilBK197* | addgene full sequence | sequence record 328886 | Addgene NGS Result
TTTACACTTTATGCTTCCGGCTCGTATGTTGTGTGGAATTGTGAGCGGATAACAATTTCACACAGGAAAC
AGCTATGAACGACAGCATCCAACTGAGCGGTCTGTCCCGACAGCTCGTCCAAGCCAATCTACTCGACGAA
AAGACCGCCCTGCAGGCCCAGACGCAGGCGCAGCGCAACAAGCTGTCGCTGGTGACGCACCTGGTGCAGA
ACAAGCTGGTAAGCGGCCTGGCCCTGGCCGAATTGTCCGCCGAGCAGTTCGGCATCGCCTATTGCGACCT
GAACAGCCTGGACAGGGAAAGCTTTCCGCGGGACGCCATCAGCGAAAAGCTGGTCCGCCAGCACCGGGTC
ATTCCCCTGTGGCGGCGGGGCAACAAGTTGTTCGTAGGCATCTCCGACGCCGCCAACCACCAGGCCATCA
ACGACGTCCAGTTCAGCACTGGCCTGACGACCGAGGCCATTCTGGTCGAGGACGACAAGCTCGGCCTTGC
CATCGACAAGCTATTCGAGAATGCAACCGACGGCTTGGCAGGTCTCGATGACGTGGACCTGGAAGGACTG
GATGTAGGCGTCAAGGAAACGTCCGGACAAGAAGATACTGGCGCGGAGGCAGACGACGCTCCCGTCGTCC
GCTTCGTCAACAAGATGCTGCTGGACGCTATCTAGGGCGGGTCTTCCGACTTGCACTTCGAGCCCTACGA
GAAGATCTACCGGGTGCGCTTCCGTACCGACGGCATGCTTCACGAAGTGGCCAAGCCGCCGATCCAGTTG
GCCAGTCGTATCTCTGCTCGTCTCAAGGTAATGGCCGGCCTGGATATCTCCGAACGACGCAAGCCGCAGG
ACGGACGGATCAAGATGCGCGTGTCGAAGACCAAGTCCATCGACTTCCGCGTCAACACCCTGCCGACCCT
GTGGGGCGAGAAGATCGTGATGCGGATCCTCGACTCCTCCAGCGCGCAGATGGGCATCGACGCCCTGGGC
TACGAGGAGGACCAGAAGGAACTCTACCTGGCCGCACTCAAGCAGCCGCAGGGCATGATCCTGGTCACCG
GCCCCACCGGCTCGGGCAAGACGGTATCGCTGTACACCGGCCTGAACATCCTCAATACCACCGACATCAA
CATTTCCACCGCCGAAGACCCGGTGGAGATCAACCTGGAAGGCATCAACCAGGTCAACGTCAATCCGCGC
CAGGGCATGGACTTCTCCCAGGCGCTGCGCGCCTTCCTGCGCCAGGACCCGGACGTGATCATGGTCGGCG
AGATCCGCGACCTGGAGACCGCCGAGATCGCCATCAAGGCGGCGCAGACCGGGCATATGGTGATGTCCAC
CCTGCACACCAACAGCGCCGCCGAGACCCTGACCCGCCTGCTGAACATGGGCGTACCGGCGTTCAACCTG
GCGACCTCGGTGAACCTGATCATCGCCCAGCGCCTTGCGCGAAAACTCTGTTCGCACTGCAAGAAAGAGC
ACGACGTACCGAAGGAAACCCTGCTTCACGAAGGTTTCCCAGAAGAGTTGATCGGCACCTTCAAGCTGTA
TTCACCAGTGGGCTGCGACCATTGCAAGAACGGTTACAAGGGCCGTGTCGGTATTTATGAAGTAGTTAAA
AACACCCCGGCCCTGCAGCGGATTATCATGGAGGAAGGCAACTCCATCGAGATCGCCGAGCAAGCCCGCA
AAGAAGGCTTCAACGATCTGCGCACCTCAGGCCTGCTGAAAGCCATGCAGGGGATCACCAGCCTGGAGGA
AGTCAACCGCGTGACCAAGGATAGGCCGGGCCATCATCATCACCATCATTAAGCCAGATCCAGCGGCATC
TGGGTTAGTCGAGCGCGGGCCGCTTCCCATGTCTCACCAGGGCGAGCCTGTTTCGCGATCTCAGCATCTG
AAATCTTCCCGGCCTTGCGCTTCGCTGGGGCCTTACCCACCGCCTTGGCGGGCTTCTTCGGTCCAAAACT
GAACAACAGATGTGTGACCTTGCGCCCGGTCTTTCGCTGCGCCCACTCCACCTGTAGCGGGCTGTGCTCG
TTGATCTGCGTCACGGCTGGATCAAGCACTCGCAACTTGAAGTCCTTGATCGAGGGATACCGGCCTTCCA
GTTGAAACCACTTTCGCAGCTGGTCAATTTCTATTTCGCGCTGGCCGATGCTGTCCCATTGCATGAGCAG
CTCGTAAAGCCTGATCGCGTGGGTGCTGTCCATCTTGGCCACGTCAGCCAAGGCGTATTTGGTGAACTGT
TTGGTGAGTTCCGTCAGGTACGGCAGCATGTCTTTGGTGAACCTGAGTTCTACACGGCCCTCACCCTCCC
GGTAGATGATTGTTTGCACCCAGCCGGTAATCATCACACTCGGTCTTTTCCCCTTGCCATTGGGCTCTTG
GGTTAACCGGACTTCCCGCCGTTTCAGGCGCAGGGCCGCTTCTTTGAGCTGGTTGTAGGAAGATTCGATA
GGGACACCCGCCATCGTCGCTATGTCCTCCGCCGTCACTGAATACATCACTTCATCGGTGACAGGCTCGC
TCCTCTTCACCTGGCTAATACAGGCCAGAACGATCCGCTGTTCCTGAACACTGAGGCGATACGCGGCCTC
GACCAGGGCATTGCTTTTGTAAACCATTGGGGGTGAGGCCACGTTCGACATTCCTTGTGTATAAGGGGAC
ACTGTATCTGCGTCCCACAATACAACAAATCCGTCCCTTTACAACAACAAATCCGTCCCTTCTTAACAAC
AAATCCGTCCCTTAATGGCAACAAATCCGTCCCTTTTTAAACTCTACAGGCCACGGATTACGTGGCCTGT
AGACGTCCTAAAAGGTTTAAAAGGGAAAAGGAAGAAAAGGGTGGAAACGCAAAAAACGCACCACTACGTG
GCCCCGTTGGGGCCGCATTTGTGCCCCTGAAGGGGCGGGGGAGGCGTCTGGGCAATCCCCGTTTTACCAG
TCCCCTATCGCCGCCTGAGAGGGCGCAGGAAGCGAGTAATCAGGGTATCGAGGCGGATTCACCCTTGGCG
TCCAACCAGCGGCACCAGCGGCGCCTGAGAGGATGGTGCACTCTCAGTACAATCTGCTCTGATGCCGCAT
AGTTAAGCCAGCCCCGACACCCGCCAACACCCGCTGACGCGCCCTGACGGGCTTGTCTGCTCCCGGCATC
CGCTTACAGACAAGCTGTGACCGTCTCCGGGAGCTGCATGTGTCAGAGGTTTTCACCGTCATCACCGAAA
CGCGCGAGACGAAAGGGCCTCGTGATACGCCTATTTTTATAGGTTAATGTCATGATAATAATGGTTTCTT
AGACGTCAGGTGGCACTTTTCGGGGAAATGTGCGCGGAACCCCTATTTGTTTATTTTTCTAAATACATTC
AAATATGTATCCGCTCATGAGACAATAACCCTGATAAATGCTTCAATAATATTGAAAAAGGAAGAGTATG
AGTATTCAACATTTCCGTGTCGCCCTTATTCCCTTTTTTGCGGCATTTTGCCTTCCTGTTTTTGCTCACC
CAGAAACGCTGGTGAAAGTAAAAGATGCTGAAGATCAGTTGGGTGCACGAGTGGGTTACATCGAACTGGA
TCTCAACAGCGGTAAGATCCTTGAGAGTTTTCGCCCCGAAGAACGTTTTCCAATGATGAGCACTTTTAAA
GTTCTGCTATGTGGCGCGGTATTATCCCGTATTGACGCCGGGCAAGAGCAACTCGGTCGCCGCATACACT
ATTCTCAGAATGACTTGGTTGAGTACTCACCAGTCACAGAAAAGCATCTTACGGATGGCATGACAGTAAG
AGAATTATGCAGTGCTGCCATAACCATGAGTGATAACACTGCGGCCAACTTACTTCTGACAACGATCGGA
GGACCGAAGGAGCTAACCGCTTTTTTGCACAACATGGGGGATCATGTAACTCGCCTTGATCGTTGGGAAC
CGGAGCTGAATGAAGCCATACCAAACGACGAGCGTGACACCACGATGCCTGTAGCAATGGCAACAACGTT
GCGCAAACTATTAACTGGCGAACTACTTACTCTAGCTTCCCGGCAACAATTAATAGACTGGATGGAGGCG
GATAAAGTTGCAGGACCACTTCTGCGCTCGGCCCTTCCGGCTGGCTGGTTTATTGCTGATAAATCTGGAG
CCGGTGAGCGTGGGTCTCGCGGTATCATTGCAGCACTGGGGCCAGATGGTAAGCCCTCCCGTATCGTAGT
TATCTACACGACGGGGAGTCAGGCAACTATGGATGAACGAAATAGACAGATCGCTGAGATAGGTGCCTCA
CTGATTAAGCATTGGTAACTGTCAGACCAAGTTTACTCATATATACTTTAGATTGATTTAAAACTTCATT
TTTAATTTAAAAGGATCTAGGTGAAGATCCTTTTTGATAATCTCATGACCAAAATCCCTTAACGTGAGTT
TTCGTTCCACTGAGCGTCAGACCCCGTAGAAAAGATCAAAGGATCTTCTTGAGATCCTTTTTTTCTGCGC
GTAATCTGCTGCTTGCAAACAAAAAAACCACCGCTACCAGCGGTGGTTTGTTTGCCGGATCAAGAGCTAC
CAACTCTTTTTCCGAAGGTAACTGGCTTCAGCAGAGCGCAGATACCAAATACTGTTCTTCTAGTGTAGCC
GTAGTTAGGCCACCACTTCAAGAACTCTGTAGCACCGCCTACATACCTCGCTCTGCTAATCCTGTTACCA
GTGGCTGCTGCCAGTGGCGATAAGTCGTGTCTTACCGGGTTGGACTCAAGACGATAGTTACCGGATAAGG
CGCAGCGGTCGGGCTGAACGGGGGGTTCGTGCACACAGCCCAGCTTGGAGCGAACGACCTACACCGAACT
GAGATACCTACAGCGTGAGCTATGAGAAAGCGCCACGCTTCCCGAAGGGAGAAAGGCGGACAGGTATCCG
GTAAGCGGCAGGGTCGGAACAGGAGAGCGCACGAGGGAGCTTCCAGGGGGAAACGCCTGGTATCTTTATA
GTCCTGTCGGGTTTCGCCACCTCTGACTTGAGCGTCGATTTTTGTGATGCTCGTCAGGGGGGCGGAGCCT
ATGGAAAAACGCCAGCAACGCGGCCTTTTTACGGTTCCTGGCCTTTTGCTGGCCTTTTGCTCACATGTTC
TTTCCTGCGTTATCCCCTGATTCTGTGGATAACCGTATTACCGCCTTTGAGTGAGCTGATACCGCTCGCC
GCAGCCGAACGACCGAGCGCAGCGAGTCAGTGAGCGAGGAAGCGGAAGAGCGCCCAATACGCAAACCGCC
TCTCCCCGCGCGTTGGCCGATTCATTAATGCAGCTGGCACGACAGGTTTCCCGACTGGAAAGCGGGCAGT
GAGCGCAACGCAATTAATGTGAGTTAGCTCACTCATTAGGCACCCCAGGC
